Addgene plasmid #32487: pcDNA-FLAG-GPD1
Depositing lab: Pere Puigserver. Depositing organization: Dana-Farber Cancer Institute. Publication: A hypoxia-induced positive feedback loop promotes hypoxia-inducible factor 1alpha stability through miR-210 suppression of glycerol-3-phosphate dehydrogenase 1-like. Kelly TJ, Souza AL, Clish CB, Puigserver P. Mol Cell Biol. 2011 Jul;31(13):2696-706. Epub 2011 May 9. 10.1128/MCB.01242-10 PubMed 21555452.
Backbone
  Vector backbone: pcDNA
  Backbone manufacturer: Invitrogen
  Backbone size w/o insert (bp): 5400
  Vector type: Mammalian Expression
Growth in bacteria
  Bacterial resistance: Ampicillin, 100 μg/mL
  Growth temperature: 37°C
  Growth strain: DH5alpha
  Copy number: High Copy
Gene/Insert
  Gene/Insert name: GPD1
  Species: M. musculus (mouse)
  Entrez Gene: Gpd1 (a.k.a. AI747587, GPD-C, GPDH-C, Gdc-1, Gdc1)
  Promoter: CMV
  Tag / fusion protein: FLAG (N terminal on backbone)
  Cloning method: Restriction Enzyme; 5′ cloning site None (unknown if destroyed); 3′ cloning site None (unknown if destroyed)
  Sequencing primers: 5′ CMV-Fwd; 3′ BGHrev
Terms and licenses: Academic/Nonprofit Terms; Industry Terms: Not Available to Industry
How to cite: pcDNA-FLAG-GPD1 was a gift from Pere Puigserver (Addgene plasmid # 32487 ; http://n2t.net/addgene:32487 ; RRID:Addgene_32487)
