[The description below was written by a language model from this plasmid's Addgene catalogue record.]
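Description:
pcDNA-FLAG-GPD1 is a mammalian expression plasmid built on an Invitrogen pcDNA backbone of about 5.4 kb (without the insert). It is propagated in E. coli as a high-copy plasmid under ampicillin selection. The record does not list a mammalian selection marker or the specific pcDNA variant, and no feature table is provided, so the origin of replication and other backbone elements are not itemised. The use of a BGH reverse sequencing primer suggests that a bovine growth hormone polyadenylation region lies downstream of the cloning site, as is usual for this vector family.

The insert is mouse Gpd1, which encodes the cytosolic glycerol-3-phosphate dehydrogenase 1. Its expression is driven by the CMV immediate-early promoter, which gives strong constitutive transcription in most transfected mammalian cell lines. A FLAG epitope supplied by the backbone is fused to the N terminus of the protein, so it can be detected or immunoprecipitated with anti-FLAG antibodies without a GPD1-specific reagent. The insert was placed by restriction enzyme cloning, but the sites used are not recorded, and the insert size is also not stated.

The plasmid is suited to transient overexpression of tagged GPD1 in cultured mammalian cells. It comes from a study of a hypoxia-induced feedback loop in which miR-210 suppresses the related enzyme GPD1-like to promote HIF-1alpha stability. The record does not specify what role the GPD1 construct played in that work.
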