>Addgene plasmid #32487 | pcDNA-FLAG-GPD1 | addgene partial sequence | sequence record 38020 | CMV-F 5'-CGCAAATGGGCGGTAGGCGTG-3'
AGAGCTCTCTGGCTACTAGAGAACCCACTGCTTACTGGCTTATCGAAATTAATACGACTCACTATAGGGA
GACCCAAGCTTACCATGGACTACAAGGACGACGATGACAAGGGATCCGCTGGCAAGAAAGTCTGCATTGT
CGGCTCTGGCAACTGGGGCTCAGCCATTGCCAAGATCGTGGGTAGCAATGCAGGCCGGCTGGCACACTTT
GACCCACGGGTGACCATGTGGGTGTTTGAGGAAGACATCGGGGGCAGAAAGCTAACTGAGATCATCAACA
CTCAGCACGAGAATGTTAAATACCTGCCAGGGCACAAGCTGCCCCCCAATGTGGTGGCCATCCCAGACGT
GGTCCAGGCTGCAACAGGCGCTGACATCCTGGTTTTTGTGGTACCCCATCAGTTCATTGGCAAGATCTGT
GACCAGCTCAAGGGCCACTTGAAGGCCAATACTATTGGCATATCTCTTATTAAGGGGGTAGACGAGGGCC
CCAACGGGCTGAAGCTCATTTCTGAAGTGATTGGGGAGCGCCTTGGCATTCCCATGAGCGTGCTGATGGG
GGCCAACATTGCCAGCGAGGTGGCTGAGGAGAAGTTCTGTGAGACGACCATCGGCTGCAAGGACCCGGCC
CAGGGACAGCTCCTGAAGGACCTGATGCAGACACCCAACTTTCGCATCACTGTGGTACAAGAGGTGGACA
CAGTGGAGATCTGTGGGGCCTTGAAGAATATAGTGGCCGTTGGGGCTGGCTTCTGTGATGGGCTTGGCTT
CGGTGACAACACCAAGGCGGCGGTGATCCGGTTGGGGCTCATGGAGATGATCGCCTTCGCCAAGCTCTTC
TGCAGTGGCACTGTGTCCTCGGCCACCTTCCTGGAGAGCTGCGGGGTCGCA
